Addgene plasmid #135933: pET20b-CeNLuc-6xHis
Purpose: Expresses the CeNLuc LumiFluor in bacterial cells.
Depositing lab: Antonio Amelio. Depositing organization: University of North Carolina at Chapel Hill. Publication: Engineered BRET-Based Biologic Light Sources Enable Spatio-Temporal Control Over Diverse Optogenetic Systems. Parag-Sharma K, O'Banion CP, Henry EC, Musicant AM, Cleveland JL, Lawrence DS, Amelio AL. ACS Synth Biol. 2019 Dec 13. doi: 10.1021/acssynbio.9b00277. PubMed 31834783.
Backbone
  Vector backbone: pET20b
  Vector type: Bacterial Expression
Growth in bacteria
  Bacterial resistance: Ampicillin, 100 μg/mL
  Growth temperature: 37°C
  Growth strain: DH5alpha
  Copy number: High Copy
Gene/Insert
  Gene/Insert name: CeNLuc LumiFluor (alt name: CeNLuc)
  Species: Synthetic
  Promoter: T7
  Tag / fusion protein: 6xHis (C terminal on insert)
  Cloning method: Restriction Enzyme; 5′ cloning site NdeI (not destroyed); 3′ cloning site XhoI (not destroyed)
  Sequencing primers: 5′ T7 fwd
Terms and licenses: Academic/Nonprofit Terms; Industry Terms: Not Available to Industry
How to cite: pET20b-CeNLuc-6xHis was a gift from Antonio Amelio (Addgene plasmid # 135933 ; http://n2t.net/addgene:135933 ; RRID:Addgene_135933)
