[The description below was written by a language model from this plasmid's Addgene catalogue record and pLannotate feature annotations shown in this document.]
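Description:
pET20b-CeNLuc-6xHis is a 4,834-nt bacterial expression plasmid built on the pET20b backbone for producing the synthetic CeNLuc "LumiFluor" protein in E. coli. It replicates from a ColE1/pMB1-type origin and is selected with ampicillin through the β-lactamase (AmpR) gene and its own promoter. The record lists it as high copy, although the annotation also detects the pBR322-derived bom site and a rop coding sequence, elements normally associated with copy-number restraint. An f1 phage origin is also present, which in principle allows single-stranded DNA production.

The payload sits between the NdeI and XhoI cloning sites, both retained, and is driven by the T7 promoter with the strong T7 gene 10 ribosome binding site upstream and the T7 terminator downstream. Expression therefore needs a host that supplies T7 RNA polymerase. The open reading frame fuses the cyan fluorescent protein mCerulean3 at the N-terminus, via a short linker region, to human codon-optimised NanoLuc luciferase. A C-terminal 6xHis tag follows, which the annotation software reports as a fragment of a longer His tag. The short "SET1" match just before the terminator lies downstream of the tag and is probably residual backbone sequence from the T7 terminator region rather than a designed part of the fusion.

In such a fusion, the luciferase acts as a bioluminescent donor that transfers energy by BRET to the adjacent fluorescent protein, shifting and enhancing the emitted light. The His tag allows affinity purification of the recombinant protein. The associated work used these BRET-based reporters as biological light sources for controlling optogenetic systems.
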