Features (pLannotate 1.2.2; 14 found; start..end, strand, type, name):
      1..19      +  promoter       T7 promoter: promoter for bacteriophage T7 RNA polymerase
     51..73      +  RBS            RBS: efficient ribosome binding site from bacteriophage T7 gene 10 (Olins and Rangwala, 1989)
     84..800     +  CDS            mCerulean3: mCerulean3 is a basic (constitutively fluorescent) cyan fluorescent protein published in 2011, derived from Aequorea victoria. It is reported to be a somewhat slowly-maturing monomer with very low acid sensitivity.
    816..1328    +  CDS            Nluc: NanoLuc® luciferase human codon-optimized
   1335..1352    +  CDS            9xHis (fragment): 9xHis affinity tag
   1362..1411    +  CDS            SET1 (fragment): solubility-enhancement tag derived from T7 phage gene 10B
   1419..1466    +  terminator     T7 terminator: transcription terminator for bacteriophage T7 RNA polymerase
   1503..1931    +  rep_origin     f1 ori (sequence partly withheld): f1 bacteriophage origin of replication; arrow indicates direction of (+) strand synthesis
   1984..2088    +  promoter       AmpR promoter: bla
   2089..2949    +  CDS            AmpR: β-lactamase; bla; confers resistance to ampicillin, carbenicillin, and related antibiotics
   3120..3708    +  rep_origin     ori: high-copy-number ColE1/pMB1/pBR322/pUC origin of replication
   3894..4033    -  misc_feature   bom: basis of mobility region from pBR322
   4135..4326    -  CDS            rop: Rop protein, which maintains plasmids at low copy number; rop
   4343..4723    +  CDS            YPB1_ECOLX: Protein predicted: Swiss-Prot protein existence level 4. From Escherichia coli.
>Addgene plasmid #135933 | pET20b-CeNLuc-6xHis | addgene full sequence | sequence record 296184 | Addgene NGS Result
TAATACGACTCACTATAGGGAGACCACAACGGTTTCCCTCTAGAAATAATTTTGTTTAACTTTAAGAAGG
AGATATACATATGATGGTGAGCAAGGGCGAGGAGCTGTTCACCGGGGTGGTGCCCATCCTGGTCGAGCTG
GACGGCGACGTAAACGGCCACAAGTTCAGCGTGTCCGGCGAGGGCGAGGGCGATGCCACCTACGGCAAGC
TGACCCTGAAGTTCATCTGCACCACCGGCAAGCTGCCCGTGCCCTGGCCCACCCTCGTGACCACCCTGAG
CTGGGGCGTGCAGTGCTTCGCCCGCTACCCCGACCACATGAAGCAGCACGACTTCTTCAAGTCCGCCATG
CCCGAAGGCTACGTCCAGGAGCGCACCATCTTCTTCAAGGACGACGGCAACTACAAGACCCGCGCCGAGG
TGAAGTTCGAGGGCGACACCCTGGTGAACCGCATCGAGCTGAAGGGCATCGACTTCAAGGAGGACGGCAA
CATCCTGGGGCACAAGCTGGAGTACAACGCCATCCACGGCAACGTCTATATCACCGCCGACAAGCAGAAG
AACGGCATCAAGGCCAACTTCGGCCTCAACTGCAACATCGAGGACGGCAGCGTGCAGCTCGCCGACCACT
ACCAGCAGAACACCCCCATCGGCGACGGCCCCGTGCTGCTGCCCGACAACCACTACCTGAGCACCCAGTC
CAAGCTGAGCAAAGACCCCAACGAGAAGCGCGATCACATGGTCCTGCTGGAGTTCGTGACCGCCGCCGGG
ATCACTCTCGGCATGGACGAGCTGTACAAGGATATCTCCGGAGGTATGGTCTTCACACTCGAAGATTTCG
TTGGGGACTGGCGACAGACAGCCGGCTACAACCTGGACCAAGTCCTTGAACAGGGAGGTGTGTCCAGTTT
GTTTCAGAATCTCGGGGTGTCCGTAACTCCGATCCAAAGGATTGTCCTGAGCGGTGAAAATGGGCTGAAG
ATCGACATCCATGTCATCATCCCGTATGAAGGTCTGAGCGGCGACCAAATGGGCCAGATCGAAAAAATTT
TTAAGGTGGTGTACCCTGTGGATGATCATCACTTTAAGGTGATCCTGCACTATGGCACACTGGTAATCGA
CGGGGTTACGCCGAACATGATCGACTATTTCGGACGGCCGTATGAAGGCATCGCCGTGTTCGACGGCAAA
AAGATCACTGTAACAGGGACCCTGTGGAACGGCAACAAAATTATCGACGAGCGCCTGATCAACCCCGACG
GCTCCCTGCTGTTCCGAGTAACCATCAACGGAGTGACCGGCTGGCGGCTGTGCGAACGCATTCTGGCGCT
CGAGCACCACCACCACCACCACTGAGATCCGGCTGCTAACAAAGCCCGAAAGGAAGCTGAGTTGGCTGCT
GCCACCGCTGAGCAATAACTAGCATAACCCCTTGGGGCCTCTAAACGGGTCTTGAGGGGTTTTTTGCTGA
AAGGAGGAACTATATCCGGATTGGCGAATGGG
[124 nt withheld, positions 1503-1626]
C
[91 nt withheld, positions 1628-1718]
A
[49 nt withheld, positions 1720-1768]
CCTTTGACGTTGGAGTCCACGTTCTTT
[37 nt withheld, positions 1796-1832]
ACCCTATCTCGGTCTATTCTTTTGATTTATAAGGGATTTTGCCGATTTCGGCCTATTGGTTAAAAAATGA
GCTGATTTAACAAAAATTTAACGCGAATTTTAACAAAATATTAACGCTTACAATTTAGGTGGCACTTTTC
GGGGAAATGTGCGCGGAACCCCTATTTGTTTATTTTTCTAAATACATTCAAATATGTATCCGCTCATGAG
ACAATAACCCTGATAAATGCTTCAATAATATTGAAAAAGGAAGAGTATGAGTATTCAACATTTCCGTGTC
GCCCTTATTCCCTTTTTTGCGGCATTTTGCCTTCCTGTTTTTGCTCACCCAGAAACGCTGGTGAAAGTAA
AAGATGCTGAAGATCAGTTGGGTGCACGAGTGGGTTACATCGAACTGGATCTCAACAGCGGTAAGATCCT
TGAGAGTTTTCGCCCCGAAGAACGTTTTCCAATGATGAGCACTTTTAAAGTTCTGCTATGTGGCGCGGTA
TTATCCCGTATTGACGCCGGGCAAGAGCAACTCGGTCGCCGCATACACTATTCTCAGAATGACTTGGTTG
AGTACTCACCAGTCACAGAAAAGCATCTTACGGATGGCATGACAGTAAGAGAATTATGCAGTGCTGCCAT
AACCATGAGTGATAACACTGCGGCCAACTTACTTCTGACAACGATCGGAGGACCGAAGGAGCTAACCGCT
TTTTTGCACAACATGGGGGATCATGTAACTCGCCTTGATCGTTGGGAACCGGAGCTGAATGAAGCCATAC
CAAACGACGAGCGTGACACCACGATGCCTGCAGCAATGGCAACAACGTTGCGCAAACTATTAACTGGCGA
ACTACTTACTCTAGCTTCCCGGCAACAATTAATAGACTGGATGGAGGCGGATAAAGTTGCAGGACCACTT
CTGCGCTCGGCCCTTCCGGCTGGCTGGTTTATTGCTGATAAATCTGGAGCCGGTGAGCGTGGGTCTCGCG
GTATCATTGCAGCACTGGGGCCAGATGGTAAGCCCTCCCGTATCGTAGTTATCTACACGACGGGGAGTCA
GGCAACTATGGATGAACGAAATAGACAGATCGCTGAGATAGGTGCCTCACTGATTAAGCATTGGTAACTG
TCAGACCAAGTTTACTCATATATACTTTAGATTGATTTAAAACTTCATTTTTAATTTAAAAGGATCTAGG
TGAAGATCCTTTTTGATAATCTCATGACCAAAATCCCTTAACGTGAGTTTTCGTTCCACTGAGCGTCAGA
CCCCGTAGAAAAGATCAAAGGATCTTCTTGAGATCCTTTTTTTCTGCGCGTAATCTGCTGCTTGCAAACA
AAAAAACCACCGCTACCAGCGGTGGTTTGTTTGCCGGATCAAGAGCTACCAACTCTTTTTCCGAAGGTAA
CTGGCTTCAGCAGAGCGCAGATACCAAATACTGTCCTTCTAGTGTAGCCGTAGTTAGGCCACCACTTCAA
GAACTCTGTAGCACCGCCTACATACCTCGCTCTGCTAATCCTGTTACCAGTGGCTGCTGCCAGTGGCGAT
AAGTCGTGTCTTACCGGGTTGGACTCAAGACGATAGTTACCGGATAAGGCGCAGCGGTCGGGCTGAACGG
GGGGTTCGTGCACACAGCCCAGCTTGGAGCGAACGACCTACACCGAACTGAGATACCTACAGCGTGAGCT
ATGAGAAAGCGCCACGCTTCCCGAAGGGAGAAAGGCGGACAGGTATCCGGTAAGCGGCAGGGTCGGAACA
GGAGAGCGCACGAGGGAGCTTCCAGGGGGAAACGCCTGGTATCTTTATAGTCCTGTCGGGTTTCGCCACC
TCTGACTTGAGCGTCGATTTTTGTGATGCTCGTCAGGGGGGCGGAGCCTATGGAAAAACGCCAGCAACGC
GGCCTTTTTACGGTTCCTGGCCTTTTGCTGGCCTTTTGCTCACATGTTCTTTCCTGCGTTATCCCCTGAT
TCTGTGGATAACCGTATTACCGCCTTTGAGTGAGCTGATACCGCTCGCCGCAGCCGAACGACCGAGCGCA
GCGAGTCAGTGAGCGAGGAAGCGGAAGAGCGCCTGATGCGGTATTTTCTCCTTACGCATCTGTGCGGTAT
TTCACACCGCAATGGTGCACTCTCAGTACAATCTGCTCTGATGCCGCATAGTTAAGCCAGTATACACTCC
GCTATCGCTACGTGACTGGGTCATGGCTGCGCCCCGACACCCGCCAACACCCGCTGACGCGCCCTGACGG
GCTTGTCTGCTCCCGGCATCCGCTTACAGACAAGCTGTGACCGTCTCCGGGAGCTGCATGTGTCAGAGGT
TTTCACCGTCATCACCGAAACGCGCGAGGCAGCTGCGGTAAAGCTCATCAGCGTGGTCGTGAAGCGATTC
ACAGATGTCTGCCTGTTCATCCGCGTCCAGCTCGTTGAGTTTCTCCAGAAGCGTTAATGTCTGGCTTCTG
ATAAAGCGGGCCATGTTAAGGGCGGTTTTTTCCTGTTTGGTCACTGATGCCTCCGTGTAAGGGGGATTTC
TGTTCATGGGGGTAATGATACCGATGAAACGAGAGAGGATGCTCACGATACGGGTTACTGATGATGAACA
TGCCCGGTTACTGGAACGTTGTGAGGGTAAACAACTGGCGGTATGGATGCGGCGGGACCAGAGAAAAATC
ACTCAGGGTCAATGCCAGCGCTTCGTTAATACAGATGTAGGTGTTCCACAGGGTAGCCAGCAGCATCCTG
CGATGCAGATCCGGAACATAATGGTGCAGGGCGCTGACTTCCGCGTTTCCAGACTTTACGAAACACGGAA
ACCGAAGACCATTCATGTTGTTGCTCAGGTCGCAGACGTTTTGCAGCAGCAGTCGCTTCACGTTCGCTCG
CGTATCGGTGATTCATTCTGCTAACCAGTAAGGCAACCCCGCCAGCCTAGCCGGGTCCTCAACGACAGGA
GCACGATCATGCGCACCCGTGGCCAGGACCCAACGCTGCCCGAGATCTCGATCCCGCGAAAT
